Addgene plasmid #115060: AT1G56120 X070_pECIA2
Purpose: Bait vector AT1G56120 X070_pECIA2 should be used with prey vector AT1G56120 X070_pECIA14.
Depositing lab: Youssef Belkhadir. Depositing organization: Gregor Mendel Institute of Molecular Plant Biology. Publication: An extracellular network of Arabidopsis leucine-rich repeat receptor kinases. Smakowska-Luzan E, Mott GA, Parys K, Stegmann M, Howton TC, Layeghifard M, Neuhold J, Lehner A, Kong J, Grunwald K, Weinberger N, Satbhai SB, Mayer D, Busch W, Madalinski M, Stolt-Bergner P, Provart NJ, Mukhtar MS, Zipfel C, Desveaux D, Guttman DS, Belkhadir Y. Nature. 2018 Jan 18;553(7688):342-346. doi: 10.1038/nature25184. Epub 2018 Jan 10. PubMed 29320478.
Backbone
  Vector backbone: pECIA2
  Backbone manufacturer: Chris Garcia (Addgene plasmid # 47032)
  Vector type: Insect Expression
Growth in bacteria
  Bacterial resistance: Ampicillin, 100 μg/mL
  Growth temperature: 37°C
  Growth strain: DH5alpha
  Copy number: High Copy
Gene/Insert
  Gene/Insert name: AT1G56120
  Species: A. thaliana (mustard weed)
  Entrez Gene: AT1G56120 (a.k.a. AT1G56120, T6H22.9, T6H22_9)
  Promoter: Metallothionein (Copper-Inducible)
  Tag / fusion protein: Fc, V5 and hexahistidine tags (C terminal on backbone)
  Cloning method: Ligation Independent Cloning
Terms and licenses: Academic/Nonprofit Terms; Industry Terms: Not Available to Industry
Depositor comments: Plasmid for secreted expression in Drosophila cell culture by induction via CuSO4. Insert is an extracellular domain of indicated LRR-RK, C-terminally tagged with Fc, V5 and hexahistidine tags. Insert Protein Sequence: SIFAAWKIRAPREWNISGELCSGVAIDASVLDSNHAYNPLIKCDCSFQNSTICRINNIKVYAIDVVGPIPPELWTLTYLTNLNLGQNYLTGSLSPAIGNLTRMQWMTFGINALSGPIPKEIGLLTDLRLLGISSNNFSGSLPAEIGSCTKLQQMYIDSSGLSGGIPLSFANFVELEVAWIMDVELTGRIPDFIGFWTKLTTLRILGTGLSGPIPSSFSNLIALTELRLGDISNGSSSLDFIKDMKSLSVLVLRNNNLTGTIPSTIGGYTSLQQVDLSFNKLHGPIPASLFNLSRLTHLFLGNNTLNGSLPTLKGQSLSNLDVSYNDLSGSLPSWVSLPDLKLNLVANNFTLEGLDNRVLSGLHCLQKNFPCNRGEGIYYNFSINCGGPEIRSVSGALFEKEDADLGPASFVVSAAKRWAASSVGNFAGSSNNIYIATSLAQFINTMDSELFQSARLSASSLRYYGLGLENGGYTVTLQFAEVQIEGSNSWKGIGRRRFNIYVQGRLVEKDFDIRRTAGGSSVRAVQREYKTNVSENHLEVHLFWAGKGTCCIPIQGAYGPLIAAVSATPDFTPTVANRPPSKGKS
How to cite: AT1G56120 X070_pECIA2 was a gift from Youssef Belkhadir (Addgene plasmid # 115060 ; http://n2t.net/addgene:115060 ; RRID:Addgene_115060)
