[The description below was written by a language model from this plasmid's Addgene catalogue record and pLannotate feature annotations shown in this document.]
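Description:
AT1G56120 X070_pECIA2 is an insect-cell expression plasmid built on the pECIA2 backbone and designed for secreted production of a plant receptor ectodomain in Drosophila cell culture. In E. coli it is maintained as a high-copy plasmid through a ColE1/pUC-type origin and selected with ampicillin via the β-lactamase gene and its own promoter. The sequenced record (about 6 kb) also carries short leftovers of earlier cloning vectors, including fragments of rop, bom, lacZα and lacI together with the lac promoter/operator, which have no evident role in the expression cassette.

The payload is the extracellular domain of the Arabidopsis thaliana leucine-rich repeat receptor kinase encoded by AT1G56120, inserted by ligation-independent cloning. Transcription is driven by the Drosophila metallothionein promoter, which is induced by adding copper sulfate to the culture. A Drosophila BiP signal sequence at the N terminus directs the protein into the secretory pathway, so that it is released into the medium. Downstream of the ectodomain the backbone supplies a human IgG1 Fc region, a V5 epitope and, according to the catalogue entry, a hexahistidine tag (not separately annotated in the feature table). An SV40 polyadenylation signal is annotated downstream of the cassette.

The Fc fusion defines this construct as the "bait" in an extracellular interaction assay, intended to be paired with the corresponding pECIA14 prey vector carrying the same ectodomain. It belongs to a collection used to map pairwise interactions among the extracellular domains of Arabidopsis LRR receptor kinases.
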