Features (pLannotate 1.2.2; 18 found; start..end, strand, type, name):
     67..102     +  CDS            rop (fragment): Rop protein, which maintains plasmids at low copy number; rop
    204..303     +  misc_feature   bom (fragment): basis of mobility region from pBR322
    309..466     -  CDS            lacZα (fragment): LacZα fragment of β-galactosidase; lacZ fragment
    468..894     +  promoter       MT promoter: Drosophila metallothionein promoter
    912..965     +  sig_peptide    BiP signal sequence: Drosophila BiP signal sequence
    957..2717    +  CDS            Y1561_ARATH (fragment): Experimental evidence at transcript level: Swiss-Prot protein existence level 2. From Arabidopsis thaliana (Mouse-ear cress).
   2751..3431    +  CDS            IGHG1 (fragment): IGHG1_HUMAN - Experimental evidence at protein level: Swiss-Prot protein existence level 1. Constant region of immunoglobulin heavy chains. Immunoglobulins, also known as antibodies, are membrane-bound or secreted glycoproteins produced by B lymphocytes. In the recognition phase of humoral immunity, the membrane-bound immunoglobulins serve as receptors which, upon binding of a specific antigen, trigger the clonal expansion and differentiation of B lymphocytes into immunoglobulins- secreting plasma cells. Secreted immunoglobulins mediate the effector phase of humoral immunity, which results in
   3450..3491    +  CDS            V5 tag: epitope tag from simian virus 5
   3591..3725    -  polyA_signal   SV40 poly(A) signal: SV40 polyadenylation signal
   3748..3832    -  CDS            large T antigen (fragment): large T antigen from SV40 (simian virus 40)
   3832..3856    +  misc_feature   MCS (fragment): pUC18/19 multiple cloning site
   3893..3909    -  protein_bind   lac operator: The lac repressor binds to the lac operator to inhibit transcription in E. coli. This inhibition can be relieved by adding lactose or isopropyl-β-D-thiogalactopyranoside (IPTG). lac repressor encoded by lacI
   3917..3947    -  promoter       lac promoter: promoter for the E. coli lac operon
   3962..3983    -  protein_bind   CAP binding site: CAP binding activates transcription in the presence of cAMP. E. coli catabolite activator protein
   3996..4088    -  CDS            lacI (fragment): lac repressor; lacI; The lac repressor binds to the lac operator to inhibit transcription in E. coli. This inhibition can be relieved by adding lactose or isopropyl-β-D-thiogalactopyranoside (IPTG).
   4271..4859    -  rep_origin     ori: high-copy-number ColE1/pMB1/pBR322/pUC origin of replication
   5030..5890    -  CDS            AmpR: β-lactamase; bla; confers resistance to ampicillin, carbenicillin, and related antibiotics
   5891..5995    -  promoter       AmpR promoter: bla
>Addgene plasmid #115060 | AT1G56120 X070_pECIA2 | addgene full sequence | sequence record 238707 | Addgene NGS Result
GTCTAAGAAACCATTATTATCATGACATTAACCTATAAAAATAGGCGTATCACGAGGCCCTTTCGTCTCG
CGCGTTTCGGTGATGACGGTGAAAACCTCTGACACATGCAGCTCCCGGAGACGGTCACAGCTTGTCTGTA
AGCGGATGCCGGGAGCAGACAAGCCCGTCAGGGCGCGTCAGCGGGTGTTGGCGGGTGTCGGGGCTGGCTT
AACTATGCGGCATCAGAGCAGATTGTACTGAGAGTGCACCATATGCGGTGTGAAATACCGCACAGATGCG
TAAGGAGAAAATACCGCATCAGGCGCCATTCGCCATTCAGGCTGCGCAACTGTTGGGAAGGGCGATCGGT
GCGGGCCTCTTCGCTATTACGCCAGCTGGCGAAAGGGGGATGTGCTGCAAGGCGATTAAGTTGGGTAACG
CCAGGGTTTTCCCAGTCACGACGTTGTAAAACGACGGCCAGTGAATTAATTCGTTGCAGGACAGGATGTG
GTGCCCGATGTGACTAGCTCTTTGCTGCAGGCCGTCCTATCCTCTGGTTCCGATAAGAGACCCAGAACTC
CGGCCCCCCACCGCCCACCGCCACCCCCATACATATGTGGTACGCAAGTAAGAGTGCCTGCGCATGCCCC
ATGTGCCCCACCAAGAGCTTTGCATCCCATACAAGTCCCCAAAGTGGAGAACCGAACCAATTCTTCGCGG
GCAGAACAAAAGCTTCTGCACACGTCTCCACTCGAATTTGGAGCCGGCCGGCGTGTGCAAAAGAGGTGAA
TCGAACGAAAGACCCGTGTGTAAAGCCGCGTTTCCAAAATGTATAAAACCGAGAGCATCTGGCCAATGTG
CATCAGTTGTGGTCAGCAGCAAAATCAAGTGAATCATCTCAGTGCAACTAAAGGGGGGATCCGATCTCAA
TATGAAGTTATGCATATTACTGGCCGTCGTGGCCTTTGTTGGCCTCTCGCTCGGGTCCATCTTCGCGGCT
TGGAAGATTCGGGCGCCGAGGGAATGGAACATCAGCGGCGAACTTTGCTCCGGCGTCGCCATCGACGCCA
GTGTACTCGACTCAAACCATGCCTACAATCCTCTCATCAAATGCGACTGTAGTTTCCAAAACTCCACAAT
CTGCCGCATAAATAACATAAAGGTTTATGCGATAGATGTTGTAGGACCTATACCTCCAGAGCTCTGGACC
TTAACATACCTCACCAATCTGAACCTAGGTCAAAATTATCTCACAGGCTCACTGTCTCCTGCTATTGGGA
ATTTGACTCGGATGCAGTGGATGACTTTTGGAATCAACGCGTTGTCTGGCCCTATTCCTAAGGAAATCGG
TTTGCTTACGGATTTAAGATTACTTGGTATTAGTTCAAATAACTTTTCCGGTTCCTTACCAGCTGAGATT
GGGAGTTGTACAAAACTACAGCAAATGTACATCGATAGTTCTGGACTCAGCGGAGGAATACCTTTATCAT
TTGCTAATTTTGTGGAGTTGGAAGTCGCTTGGATTATGGATGTGGAACTTACAGGTCGGATACCAGACTT
TATAGGATTCTGGACCAAACTTACTACCTTGAGGATCCTCGGAACTGGTTTGAGCGGCCCAATACCGTCG
TCATTTTCCAACTTAATTGCTTTGACAGAACTGAGGCTTGGTGATATATCCAATGGAAGCTCTTCTCTTG
ATTTCATCAAAGACATGAAATCTCTAAGTGTATTAGTATTGAGGAACAACAATCTCACTGGGACAATACC
GTCTACTATTGGAGGATACACAAGTTTGCAACAAGTTGATTTGAGCTTCAACAAATTACATGGACCAATT
CCGGCTTCACTTTTCAACTTAAGTCGACTTACTCACTTGTTTCTGGGAAACAACACGTTGAATGGATCCT
TGCCCACTCTAAAGGGGCAGTCTCTGAGCAATTTAGATGTGTCGTACAATGATTTGTCTGGAAGTCTTCC
TTCATGGGTCAGCTTACCAGATTTGAAGCTCAATCTAGTTGCTAACAACTTCACACTGGAAGGTCTTGAC
AACAGGGTTTTATCAGGACTACATTGCCTGCAGAAGAACTTCCCCTGCAATCGAGGCGAAGGAATCTATT
ATAACTTTTCGATCAACTGCGGAGGCCCAGAGATAAGGTCTGTTAGTGGAGCACTATTTGAAAAGGAGGA
CGCGGATCTTGGACCAGCTTCGTTTGTTGTGAGTGCTGCAAAGAGATGGGCAGCCAGTAGTGTAGGAAAT
TTTGCTGGCAGTAGCAACAATATATACATAGCTACTTCACTAGCACAATTTATCAACACTATGGACTCAG
AGCTTTTTCAGTCAGCACGACTTTCTGCATCTTCCCTAAGGTATTATGGGTTGGGGCTAGAAAATGGAGG
GTACACCGTAACACTTCAGTTTGCTGAAGTACAAATTGAAGGTTCTAACTCTTGGAAAGGTATTGGAAGA
CGACGTTTTAACATTTATGTCCAGGGAAGACTTGTTGAAAAGGATTTTGATATACGCAGAACAGCTGGTG
GCTCTTCGGTTCGAGCAGTTCAGAGAGAATATAAAACAAATGTATCAGAAAATCATCTCGAAGTCCATCT
TTTCTGGGCTGGAAAAGGAACATGTTGTATTCCTATCCAAGGGGCTTATGGGCCATTAATAGCGGCCGTC
AGTGCGACACCAGATTTCACACCAACTGTGGCTAATAGGCCACCATCAAAGGGAAAGAGCCTGGAGGTGC
TGTTCCAGGGACCAGGGAGCGACAAAACTCACACATGCCCACCGTGCCCAGCACCTGAACTCCTGGGGGG
ACCGTCAGTCTTCCTCTTCCCCCCAAAACCCAAGGACACCCTCATGATCTCCCGGACCCCTGAGGTCACA
TGCGTGGTGGTGGACGTGAGCCACGAAGACCCTGAGGTCAAGTTCAACTGGTACGTGGACGGCGTGGAGG
TGCATAATGCCAAGACAAAGCCGCGGGAGGAGCAGTACAACAGCACGTACCGTGTGGTCAGCGTCCTCAC
CGTCCTGCACCAGGACTGGCTGAATGGCAAGGAGTACAAGTGCAAGGTCTCCAACAAAGCCCTCCCAGCC
CCCATCGAGAAAACCATCTCCAAAGCCAAAGGGCAGCCCCGAGAACCACAGGTGTACACCCTGCCCCCAT
CCCGGGAGGAGATGACCAAGAACCAGGTCAGCCTGACCTGCCTGGTCAAAGGCTTCTATCCCAGCGACAT
CGCCGTGGAGTGGGAGAGCAATGGGCAGCCGGAGAACAACTACAAGACCACGCCTCCCGTGCTGGACTCC
GACGGCTCCTTCTTCCTCTACAGCAAGCTCACCGTGGACAAGAGCAGGTGGCAGCAGGGGAACGTCTTCT
CATGCTCCGTGATGCATGAGGGTCTGCACAACCACTACACGCAGAAGAGCCTCTCCCTGTCTCCGGGTAA
ATCTAGAGGGCCCTTCGAAGGTAAGCCTATCCCTAACCCTCTCCTCGGTCTCGATTCTACGCGTACCGGT
CATCATCACCATCACCATTGAGTTTAAACCCGCTGATCAGCCTCGACTGTGCCTTCTAAGGCCTGAGCTC
GCTGATCAGCCTCGATCGAGGATCCAGACATGATAAGATACATTGATGAGTTTGGACAAACCACAACTAG
AATGCAGTGAAAAAAATGCTTTATTTGTGAAATTTGTGATGCTATTGCTTTATTTGTAACCATTATAAGC
TGCAATAAACAAGTTAACAACAACAATTGCATTCATTTTATGTTTCAGGTTCAGGGGGAGGTGTGGGAGG
TTTTTTAAAGCAAGTAAAACCTCTACAAATGTGGTATGGCTGATTATGATCAGTCGACCTGCAGGCATGC
AAGCTTGGCGTAATCATGGTCATAGCTGTTTCCTGTGTGAAATTGTTATCCGCTCACAATTCCACACAAC
ATACGAGCCGGAAGCATAAAGTGTAAAGCCTGGGGTGCCTAATGAGTGAGCTAACTCACATTAATTGCGT
TGCGCTCACTGCCCGCTTTCCAGTCGGGAAACCTGTCGTGCCAGCTGCATTAATGAATCGGCCAACGCGC
GGGGAGAGGCGGTTTGCGTATTGGGCGCTCTTCCGCTTCCTCGCTCACTGACTCGCTGCGCTCGGTCGTT
CGGCTGCGGCGAGCGGTATCAGCTCACTCAAAGGCGGTAATACGGTTATCCACAGAATCAGGGGATAACG
CAGGAAAGAACATGTGAGCAAAAGGCCAGCAAAAGGCCAGGAACCGTAAAAAGGCCGCGTTGCTGGCGTT
TTTCCATAGGCTCCGCCCCCCTGACGAGCATCACAAAAATCGACGCTCAAGTCAGAGGTGGCGAAACCCG
ACAGGACTATAAAGATACCAGGCGTTTCCCCCTGGAAGCTCCCTCGTGCGCTCTCCTGTTCCGACCCTGC
CGCTTACCGGATACCTGTCCGCCTTTCTCCCTTCGGGAAGCGTGGCGCTTTCTCATAGCTCACGCTGTAG
GTATCTCAGTTCGGTGTAGGTCGTTCGCTCCAAGCTGGGCTGTGTGCACGAACCCCCCGTTCAGCCCGAC
CGCTGCGCCTTATCCGGTAACTATCGTCTTGAGTCCAACCCGGTAAGACACGACTTATCGCCACTGGCAG
CAGCCACTGGTAACAGGATTAGCAGAGCGAGGTATGTAGGCGGTGCTACAGAGTTCTTGAAGTGGTGGCC
TAACTACGGCTACACTAGAAGAACAGTATTTGGTATCTGCGCTCTGCTGAAGCCAGTTACCTTCGGAAAA
AGAGTTGGTAGCTCTTGATCCGGCAAACAAACCACCGCTGGTAGCGGTGGTTTTTTTGTTTGCAAGCAGC
AGATTACGCGCAGAAAAAAAGGATCTCAAGAAGATCCTTTGATCTTTTCTACGGGGTCTGACGCTCAGTG
GAACGAAAACTCACGTTAAGGGATTTTGGTCATGAGATTATCAAAAAGGATCTTCACCTAGATCCTTTTA
AATTAAAAATGAAGTTTTAAATCAATCTAAAGTATATATGAGTAAACTTGGTCTGACAGTTACCAATGCT
TAATCAGTGAGGCACCTATCTCAGCGATCTGTCTATTTCGTTCATCCATAGTTGCCTGACTCCCCGTCGT
GTAGATAACTACGATACGGGAGGGCTTACCATCTGGCCCCAGTGCTGCAATGATACCGCGAGACCCACGC
TCACCGGCTCCAGATTTATCAGCAATAAACCAGCCAGCCGGAAGGGCCGAGCGCAGAAGTGGTCCTGCAA
CTTTATCCGCCTCCATCCAGTCTATTAATTGTTGCCGGGAAGCTAGAGTAAGTAGTTCGCCAGTTAATAG
TTTGCGCAACGTTGTTGCCATTGCTACAGGCATCGTGGTGTCACGCTCGTCGTTTGGTATGGCTTCATTC
AGCTCCGGTTCCCAACGATCAAGGCGAGTTACATGATCCCCCATGTTGTGCAAAAAAGCGGTTAGCTCCT
TCGGTCCTCCGATCGTTGTCAGAAGTAAGTTGGCCGCAGTGTTATCACTCATGGTTATGGCAGCACTGCA
TAATTCTCTTACTGTCATGCCATCCGTAAGATGCTTTTCTGTGACTGGTGAGTACTCAACCAAGTCATTC
TGAGAATAGTGTATGCGGCGACCGAGTTGCTCTTGCCCGGCGTCAATACGGGATAATACCGCGCCACATA
GCAGAACTTTAAAAGTGCTCATCATTGGAAAACGTTCTTCGGGGCGAAAACTCTCAAGGATCTTACCGCT
GTTGAGATCCAGTTCGATGTAACCCACTCGTGCACCCAACTGATCTTCAGCATCTTTTACTTTCACCAGC
GTTTCTGGGTGAGCAAAAACAGGAAGGCAAAATGCCGCAAAAAAGGGAATAAGGGCGACACGGAAATGTT
GAATACTCATACTCTTCCTTTTTCAATATTATTGAAGCATTTATCAGGGTTATTGTCTCATGAGCGGATA
CATATTTGAATGTATTTAGAAAAATAAACAAATAGGGGTTCCGCGCACATTTCCCCGAAAAGTGCCACCT
GAC
